>Addgene plasmid #213021 | PB-LacI-eGFP | addgene full sequence | sequence record 420658 | Addgene NGS Result
GTGGCACTTTTCGGGGAAATGTGCGCGGAACCCCTATTTGTTTATTTTTCTAAATACATTCAAATATGTA
TCCGCTCATGAGACAATAACCCTGATAAATGCTTCAATAATATTGAAAAAGGAAGAGTATGAGTATTCAA
CATTTCCGTGTCGCCCTTATTCCCTTTTTTGCGGCATTTTGCCTTCCTGTTTTTGCTCACCCAGAAACGC
TGGTGAAAGTAAAAGATGCTGAAGATCAGTTGGGTGCACGAGTGGGTTACATCGAACTGGATCTCAACAG
CGGTAAGATCCTTGAGAGTTTTCGCCCCGAAGAACGTTTTCCAATGATGAGCACTTTTAAAGTTCTGCTA
TGTGGCGCGGTATTATCCCGTATTGACGCCGGGCAAGAGCAACTCGGTCGCCGCATACACTATTCTCAGA
ATGACTTGGTTGAGTACTCACCAGTCACAGAAAAGCATCTTACGGATGGCATGACAGTAAGAGAATTATG
CAGTGCTGCCATAACCATGAGTGATAACACTGCGGCCAACTTACTTCTGACAACGATCGGAGGACCGAAG
GAGCTAACCGCTTTTTTGCACAACATGGGGGATCATGTAACTCGCCTTGATCGTTGGGAACCGGAGCTGA
ATGAAGCCATACCAAACGACGAGCGTGACACCACGATGCCTGTAGCAATGGCAACAACGTTGCGCAAACT
ATTAACTGGCGAACTACTTACTCTAGCTTCCCGGCAACAATTAATAGACTGGATGGAGGCGGATAAAGTT
GCAGGACCACTTCTGCGCTCGGCCCTTCCGGCTGGCTGGTTTATTGCTGATAAATCTGGAGCCGGTGAGC
GTGGGTCTCGCGGTATCATTGCAGCACTGGGGCCAGATGGTAAGCCCTCCCGTATCGTAGTTATCTACAC
GACGGGGAGTCAGGCAACTATGGATGAACGAAATAGACAGATCGCTGAGATAGGTGCCTCACTGATTAAG
CATTGGTAACTGTCAGACCAAGTTTACTCATATATACTTTAGATTGATTTAAAACTTCATTTTTAATTTA
AAAGGATCTAGGTGAAGATCCTTTTTGATAATCTCATGACCAAAATCCCTTAACGTGAGTTTTCGTTCCA
CTGAGCGTCAGACCCCGTAGAAAAGATCAAAGGATCTTCTTGAGATCCTTTTTTTCTGCGCGTAATCTGC
TGCTTGCAAACAAAAAAACCACCGCTACCAGCGGTGGTTTGTTTGCCGGATCAAGAGCTACCAACTCTTT
TTCCGAAGGTAACTGGCTTCAGCAGAGCGCAGATACCAAATACTGTTCTTCTAGTGTAGCCGTAGTTAGG
CCACCACTTCAAGAACTCTGTAGCACCGCCTACATACCTCGCTCTGCTAATCCTGTTACCAGTGGCTGCT
GCCAGTGGCGATAAGTCGTGTCTTACCGGGTTGGACTCAAGACGATAGTTACCGGATAAGGCGCAGCGGT
CGGGCTGAACGGGGGGTTCGTGCACACAGCCCAGCTTGGAGCGAACGACCTACACCGAACTGAGATACCT
ACAGCGTGAGCTATGAGAAAGCGCCACGCTTCCCGAAGGGAGAAAGGCGGACAGGTATCCGGTAAGCGGC
AGGGTCGGAACAGGAGAGCGCACGAGGGAGCTTCCAGGGGGAAACGCCTGGTATCTTTATAGTCCTGTCG
GGTTTCGCCACCTCTGACTTGAGCGTCGATTTTTGTGATGCTCGTCAGGGGGGCGGAGCCTATGGAAAAA
CGCCAGCAACGCGGCCTTTTTACGGTTCCTGGCCTTTTGCTGGCCTTTTGCTCACATGTTCTTTCCTGCG
TTATCCCCTGATTCTGTGGATAACCGTATTACCGCCTTTGAGTGAGCTGATACCGCTCGCCGCAGCCGAA
CGACCGAGCGCAGCGAGTCAGTGAGCGAGGAAGCGGAAGAGCGCCCAATACGCAAACCGCCTCTCCCCGC
GCGTTGGCCGATTCATTAATGCAGCTGGCACGACAGGTTTCCCGACTGGAAAGCGGGCAGTGAGCGCAAC
GCAATTAATGTGAGTTAGCTCACTCATTAGGCACCCCAGGCTTTACACTTTATGCTTCCGGCTCGTATGT
TGTGTGGAATTGTGAGCGGATAACAATTTCACACAGGAAACAGCTATGACCATGATTACGCCAAGCGCGC
AATTAACCCTCACTAAAGGGAACAAAAGCTGGAGCTCCACCGCGGGGCGCGCCGCAGCTAGATTAACCCT
AGAAAGATAGTCTGCGTAAAATTGACGCATGCATTCTTGAAATATTGCTCTCTCTTTCTAAATAGCGCGA
ATCCGTCGCTGTGCATTTAGGACATCTCAGTCGCCGCTTGGAGCTCCCGTGAGGCGTGCTTGTCAATGCG
GTAAGTGTCACTGATTTTGAACTATAACAACCGCGTGAGTCAAAATGACGCATGATTATCTTTTACGTGA
CTTTTAAGATTTAACTCATACGATAATTATATTGTTATTTCGTGTTCTACTTACGTGATAACTTATTATA
TATATATTTTCTTGTTATAGATATCCTTCTCGACATTGATTATTGACTAGAGATCTATCACGGGGTCATT
AGTTCATAGCCCATATATGGAGTTCCGCGTTACATAACTTACGGTAAATGGCCCGCCTGGCTGACCGCCC
AACGACCCCCGCCCATTGACGTCAATAATGACGTATGTTCCCATAGTAACGCCAATAGGGACTTTCCATT
GACGTCAATGGGTGGAGTATTTACGGTAAACTGCCCACTTGGCAGTACATCAAGTGTATCATATGCCAAG
TACGCCCCCTATTGACGTCAATGACGGTAAATGGCCCGCCTGGCATTATGCCCAGTACATGACCTTATGG
GACTTTCCTACTTGGCAGTACATCTACGTATTAGTCATCGCTATTACCATGGTCGAGGTGAGCCCCACGT
TCTGCTTCACTCTCCCCATCTCCCCCCCCCTCCCCACCCCCAATTTTGTATTTATTTATTTTTTAATTAT
TTTGTGCAGCGATGGGGGCGAGGGGCGGGGCGGGGCGAGGCGGAGAGGTGCGGCGGCAGCCAATCAGAGC
GGCGCGCTCCGAAAGTTTCCTTTTATGGCGAGGCGGCGGCGGCGGCGGCCCTATAAAAAGCGAAGCGCGC
GGCGGGCGGGAGTCGCTGCGCGCTGCCTTCGCCCCGTGCCCCGCTCCGCCGCCGCCTCGCGCCGCCCGCC
CCGGCTCTGACTGACCGCGTTACTCCCACAGGTGAGCGGGCGGGACGGCCCTTCTCCTCCGGGCTGTAAT
TAGCGCTTGGTTTAATGACGGCTTGTTTCTTTTCTGTGGCTGCGTGAAAGCCTTGAGGGGCTCCGGGAGG
GCCCTTTGTGCGGGGGGAGCGGCTCGGGGGGTGCGTGCGTGTGTGTGTGCGTGGGGAGCGCCGCGTGCGG
CTCCGCGCTGCCCGGCGGCTGTGAGCGCTGCGGGCGCGGCGCGGGGCTTTGTGCGCTCCGCAGTGTGCGC
GAGGGGAGCGCGGCCGGGGGCGGTGCCCCGCGGTGCGGGGGGGGCTGCGAGGGGAACAAAGGCTGCGTGC
GGGGTGTGTGCGTGGGGGGGTGAGCAGGGGGTGTGGGCGCGTCGGTCGGGCTGCAACCCCCCCTGCACCC
CCCTCCCCGAGTTGCTGAGCACGGCCCGGCTTCGGGTGCGGGGCTCCGTACGGGGCGTGGCGCGGGGCTC
GCCGTGCCGGGCGGGGGGTGGCGGCAGGTGGGGGTGCCGGGCGGGGCGGGGCCGCCTCGGGCCGGGGAGG
GCTCGGGGGAGGGGGCGCGGCGGCCCCCGGAGCGCCGGCGGCTGTCGAGGCGCGGCGAGCCGCAGCCATT
GCCTTTTATGGTAATCGTGCGAGAGGGCGCAGGGACTTCCTTTGTCCCAAATCTGTGCGGAGCCGAAATC
TGGGAGGCGCCGCCGCACCCCCTCTAGCGGGCGCGGGGCGAAGCGGTGCGGCGCCGGCAGGAAGGAAATG
GGCGGGGAGGGCCTTCGTGCGTCGCCGCGCCGCCGTCCCCTTCTCCCTCTCCAGCCTCGGGGCTGTCCGC
GGGGGGACGGCTGCCTTCGGGGGGGACGGGGCAGGGCGGGGTTCGGCTTCTGGCGTGTGACCGGCGGCTG
TGAGCGCTGCGGGCGCGGCGCGGGGCTTTGTGCGCTCCGCAGTGTGCGCGAGGGGAGCGCGGCCGGGGGC
GGTGCCCCGCGGTGCGGGGGGGGCTGCGAGGGGAACAAAGGCTGCGTGCGGGGTGTGTGCGTGGGGGGGT
GAGCAGGGGGTGTGGGCGCGTCGGTCGGGCTGCAACCCCCCCTGCACCCCCCTCCCCGAGTTGCTGAGCA
CGGCCCGGCTTCGGGTGCGGGGCTCCGTACGGGGCGTGGCGCGGGGCTCGCCGTGCCGGGCGGGGGGTGG
CGGCAGGTGGGGGTGCCGGGCGGGGCGGGGCCGCCTCGGGCCGGGGAGGGCTCGGGGGAGGGGCGCGGCG
GCCCCCGGAGCGCCGGCGGCTGTCGAGGCGCGGCGAGCCGCAGCCATTGCCTTTTATGGTAATCGTGCGA
GAGGGCGCAGGGACTTCCTTTGTCCCAAATCTGTGCGGAGCCGAAATCTGGGAGGCGCCGCCGCACCCCC
TCTAGCGGGCGCGGGGCGAAGCGGTGCGGCGCCGGCAGGAAGGAAATGGGCGGGGAGGGCCTTCGTGCGT
CGCCGCGCCGCCGTCCCCTTCTCCCTCTCCAGCCTCGGGGCTGTCCGCGGGGGGACGGCTGCCTTCGGGG
GGGACGGGGCAGGGCGGGGTTCGGCTTCTGGCGTGTGACCGGCGGCTCTAGAGCCTCTGCTAACCATGTT
CATGCCTTCTTCTTTTTCCTACAGCTCCTGGGCAACGTGCTGGTTATTGTGCTGTCTCATCATTTTGGCA
AAGAATTCCTCGAGCCTGACAGGTGTGAAACAGGAAGAGAACCGGTACCATGGTAAAATACGTGACTTTG
TACGATGTAGCTGAATACGCAGGAGTGAGCTATCAGACCGTCTCACGAGTAGTCAATCAGGCCAGTCATG
TCTCAGCAAAGACCAGGGAGAAAGTAGAAGCCGCAATGGCCGAGCTGAATTACATTCCTAACAGAGTAGC
CCAGCAACTTGCAGACAAGGGTGGCGGTTCCCTCTTGATAGGAGTAGCCTCATCCTCACTGGCCTTGCAT
GCACCATCCCAGATAGTAGCTGCTATTAAATCTCGCGCTGATCAGTTGGGGGCCTCAGTGGTAGTTTCTA
TGGTCGAGAGGTCCGGTGTGGAAGCCTGTAAAGCCGCCGTTCACAATCTCCTCGCACAACGCGTCTCTGG
ATTGATTATTAACTACCCTTTGGATGACCAGGACGCTATAGCTGTGGAAGCTGCCTGCACCAATGTTCCT
GCCTTGTTCTTGGATGTGAGTGATCAAACTCCAATAAATTCCATAATTTTTTCACATGAAGATGGAACAA
GACTTGGAGTGGAACACCTGGTCGCTCTGGGCCATCAACAGATAGCATTGCTCGCCGGGCCACTTAGTAG
CGTCAGTGCACGGCTGCGCTTGGCCGGGTGGCACAAATACCTGACCAGGAACCAAATCCAACCAATTGCA
GAGAGAGAGGGAGATTGGAGTGCAATGAGCGGATTTCAACAAACAATGCTTATGCTTAATGAAGGCATAG
TTCCCACCGCAATGCTGGTTGCAAACGATCAAATGGCCCTGGGGGCAATGCGCGCCATAACAGAGTCTGG
CTTGCGAGTCGGAGCCGATATAAGCGTCGTGGGATATGACGATACAGAAGACAGCAGCTGTTACATTCCT
CCTCTCACAACCATCAAACAGGACTTTAGACTGCTCGGACAAACATCAGTGGACCGCCTGCTGCAACTTT
CTCAAGGCCAAGCTGTCAAAGGGAATCAGCTCCTGCCTGTTAGTCTCGTTAAGCGAAAAACAACCTTGGC
CCCAAACACACAAACTGCTTCCCCTAGGGCTCTGGCTGATTCATTGATGCAATTGGGCTCATGTACACCC
CCTAAAAAAAAGCGAAAGGTAGCCGCGGATCTAAAGGCACGTCGTCCAGCACTAAGATCACCACCACTAG
GAACTCGTAAGCGAAAGCGTCCTTCTCGGGATCCACCGGTCGCCACCATGGTGAGCAAGGGCGAGGAGCT
GTTCACCGGGGTGGTGCCCATCCTGGTCGAGCTGGACGGCGACGTAAACGGCCACAAGTTCAGCGTGTCC
GGCGAGGGCGAGGGCGATGCCACCTACGGCAAGCTGACCCTGAAGTTCATCTGCACCACCGGCAAGCTGC
CCGTGCCCTGGCCCACCCTCGTGACCACCCTGACCTACGGCGTGCAGTGCTTCAGCCGCTACCCCGACCA
CATGAAGCAGCACGACTTCTTCAAGTCCGCCATGCCCGAAGGCTACGTCCAGGAGCGCACCATCTTCTTC
AAGGACGACGGCAACTACAAGACCCGCGCCGAGGTGAAGTTCGAGGGCGACACCCTGGTGAACCGCATCG
AGCTGAAGGGCATCGACTTCAAGGAGGACGGCAACATCCTGGGGCACAAGCTGGAGTACAACTACAACAG
CCACAACGTCTATATCATGGCCGACAAGCAGAAGAACGGCATCAAGGTGAACTTCAAGATCCGCCACAAC
ATCGAGGACGGCAGCGTGCAGCTCGCCGACCACTACCAGCAGAACACCCCCATCGGCGACGGCCCCGTGC
TGCTGCCCGACAACCACTACCTGAGCACCCAGTCCGCCCTGAGCAAAGACCCCAACGAGAAGCGCGATCA
CATGGTCCTGCTGGAGTTCGTGACCGCCGCCGGGATCACTCTCGGCATGGACGAGCTGTACAAGTAAAGG
AATTCTGGCCATCTAGAAGCTCGCTTTCTTGCTGTCCAATTTCCTCGAGATATCTAGACCCAGCTTTCTT
GTACAAAGTGGTGATCCTTATTTATTGATCCTTATTTATTGTAGCTTATTTATTGCTACTTATTTATTGA
TCTGCGGCCGCGACTCTAGATCATAATCAGCCATACCACATTTGTAGAGGTTTTACTTGCTTTAAAAAAC
CTCCCACACCTCCCCCTGAACCTGAAACATAAAATGAATGCAATTGTTGTTGTTAACTTGTTTATTGCAG
CTTATAATGGTTACAAATAAAGCAATAGCATCACAAATTTCACAAATAAAGCATTTTTTTCACTGCATTC
TAGTTGTGGTTTGTCCAAACTCATCAATGTATCTTAAGGAATTCGATAAAAGTTTTGTTACTTTATAGAA
GAAATTTTGAGTTTTTGTTTTTTTTTAATAAATAAATAAACATAAATAAATTGTTTGTTGAATTTATTAT
TAGTATGTAAGTGTAAATATAATAAAACTTAATATCTATTCAAATTAATAAATAAACCTCGATATACAGA
CCGATAAAACACATGCGTCAATTTTACGCATGATTATCTTTAACGTACGTCACAATATGATTATCTTTCT
AGGGTTAATCTAGCTGCGGCGCGCCGGTACCCAATTCGCCCTATAGTGAGTCGTATTACGCGCGCTCACT
GGCCGTCGTTTTACAACGTCGTGACTGGGAAAACCCTGGCGTTACCCAACTTAATCGCCTTGCAGCACAT
CCCCCTTTCGCCAGCTGGCGTAATAGCGAAGAGGCCCGCACCGATCGCCCTTCCCAACAGTTGCGCAGCC
TGAATGGCGAATGGG
[124 nt withheld, positions 7716-7839]
C
[91 nt withheld, positions 7841-7931]
A
[49 nt withheld, positions 7933-7981]
CCTTTGACGTTGGAGTCCACGTTCTTT
[37 nt withheld, positions 8009-8045]
ACCCTATCTCGGTCTATTCTTTTGATTTATAAGGGATTTTGCCGATTTCGGCCTATTGGTTAAAAAATGA
GCTGATTTAACAAAAATTTAACGCGAATTTTAACAAAATATTAACGCTTACAATTTAG
Features (pLannotate 1.2.2; 24 found; start..end, strand, type, name):
     24..128     +  promoter       AmpR promoter: bla
    129..989     +  CDS            AmpR: β-lactamase; bla; confers resistance to ampicillin, carbenicillin, and related antibiotics
   1160..1748    +  rep_origin     ori: high-copy-number ColE1/pMB1/pBR322/pUC origin of replication
   1931..2023    +  CDS            lacI (fragment): lac repressor; lacI; The lac repressor binds to the lac operator to inhibit transcription in E. coli. This inhibition can be relieved by adding lactose or isopropyl-β-D-thiogalactopyranoside (IPTG).
   2036..2057    +  protein_bind   CAP binding site: CAP binding activates transcription in the presence of cAMP. E. coli catabolite activator protein
   2072..2102    +  promoter       lac promoter: promoter for the E. coli lac operon
   2110..2126    +  protein_bind   lac operator: The lac repressor binds to the lac operator to inhibit transcription in E. coli. This inhibition can be relieved by adding lactose or isopropyl-β-D-thiogalactopyranoside (IPTG). lac repressor encoded by lacI
   2171..2189    +  promoter       T3 promoter: promoter for bacteriophage T3 RNA polymerase
   2552..2570    +  enhancer       CMV enhancer (fragment): human cytomegalovirus immediate early enhancer
   2618..2921    +  enhancer       CMV enhancer: human cytomegalovirus immediate early enhancer
   3025..3158    +  promoter       chicken β-actin promoter (fragment): No description available
   3159..4129    +  intron         chimeric intron: chimera between introns from chicken β-actin and rabbit β-globin
   4121..4854    +  intron         chimeric intron (fragment): chimera between introns from chicken β-actin and rabbit β-globin
   4852..4908    +  CDS            HBB (fragment): HBB_LEPEU - Experimental evidence at protein level: Swiss-Prot protein existence level 1. Involved in oxygen transport from the lung to the various peripheral tissues. From Lepus europaeus (European hare).
   4956..6005    +  CDS            lacI: LACI_ECOLI - Experimental evidence at protein level: Swiss-Prot protein existence level 1. Repressor of the lactose operon. Binds allolactose as an inducer. From Escherichia coli (strain K12).
   6054..6119    +  CDS            ICP22 (fragment): ICP22_HHV11 - Experimental evidence at protein level: Swiss-Prot protein existence level 1. Functions as a general transcriptional regulator of cellular and viral mRNAs mainly by mediating changes on the host RNA polymerase II. One change, which is UL13 independent, is the rapid loss of Pol II forms bearing Ser-2 phosphorylation. A second change, which is UL13 dependent, is the appearance of an intermediate form of Pol II that differs from the normal hypo- and hyperphosphorylated forms. These Pol II modifications immediately inhibit host genome transcription, leading to cell cycle deregulation
   6138..6857    +  CDS            EGFP: the original enhanced GFP (Yang et al., 1996) mammalian codon-optimized
   6879..6903    +  polyA_signal   β-globin poly(A) (fragment): human β-globin polyadenylation signal
   6918..6942    -  protein_bind   attB2: mutant version of attB; recombination site for the Gateway® BP reaction BP Clonase™
   7019..7102    +  CDS            large T antigen (fragment): large T antigen from SV40 (simian virus 40)
   7125..7246    +  polyA_signal   SV40 poly(A) signal: SV40 polyadenylation signal
   7530..7548    -  promoter       T7 promoter: promoter for bacteriophage T7 RNA polymerase
   7556..7711    +  CDS            lacZα (fragment): LacZα fragment of β-galactosidase; lacZ fragment
   7716..8144    +  rep_origin     f1 ori (sequence partly withheld): f1 bacteriophage origin of replication; arrow indicates direction of (+) strand synthesis
