[The description below was written by a language model from this plasmid's Addgene catalogue record and pLannotate feature annotations shown in this document.]
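Description:
PB-LacI-eGFP is an 8.2 kb piggyBac donor (transposon) plasmid for mammalian cells, built on the PB-empty backbone. It is designed to place a LacI-eGFP expression cassette at random genomic positions when the piggyBac transposase (PBase) is supplied. In bacteria it is maintained as a high-copy plasmid through a ColE1/pUC-type origin and selected with ampicillin via the β-lactamase gene. An f1 phage origin, lac promoter/operator and lacZα remnants, and flanking T3 and T7 promoters are carried over from a phagemid-type cloning backbone. The automated annotation does not mark the piggyBac terminal repeats, so their positions cannot be read from the feature table. No mammalian selection marker is annotated either.

The payload is driven by a CAG-type promoter, made up of the CMV immediate-early enhancer, the chicken β-actin promoter and a chimeric β-actin/β-globin intron, which gives strong constitutive expression in mammalian cells. Downstream lies the E. coli lac repressor coding sequence, recorded as the variant LacI** (the nature of the variant is not stated in the record). It is followed by a short linker region that the annotator matched to a viral protein fragment, and then by mammalian codon-optimised EGFP as a C-terminal fusion. An attB2 Gateway scar, a β-globin poly(A) fragment and an SV40 polyadenylation signal follow the fusion and terminate the transcript.

A fluorescent LacI fusion binds lac operator arrays, allowing an array-tagged genomic locus to be seen as a fluorescent spot in living cells. The associated publication concerns how cohesin and CTCF control chromosome folding dynamics, which is consistent with using this construct for live-cell imaging of chromosomal loci, with mouse cells indicated by the vector type.
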