Addgene plasmid #213021: PB-LacI-eGFP
Purpose: piggyBac donor vector containing LacI-eGFP for random integration by PBase
Depositing lab: Luca Giorgetti. Depositing organization: Friedrich Miescher Institute for Biomedical Research. Publication: Cohesin and CTCF control the dynamics of chromosome folding. Mach P, Kos PI, Zhan Y, Cramard J, Gaudin S, Tunnermann J, Marchi E, Eglinger J, Zuin J, Kryzhanovska M, Smallwood S, Gelman L, Roth G, Nora EP, Tiana G, Giorgetti L. Nat Genet. 2022 Dec;54(12):1907-1918. doi: 10.1038/s41588-022-01232-7. Epub 2022 Dec 5. PubMed 36471076.
Backbone
  Vector backbone: PB-empty
  Backbone size w/o insert (bp): 2888
  Total vector size (bp): 8173
  Vector type: Mammalian Expression, Mouse Targeting ; Piggybase integration (Transposon)
Growth in bacteria
  Bacterial resistance: Ampicillin, 100 μg/mL
  Growth temperature: 37°C
  Growth strain: DH5alpha
  Copy number: High Copy
Gene/Insert
  Gene/Insert name: LacI**-eGFP
  Species: Synthetic
  Tag / fusion protein: eGFP
Resource information
  A portion of this plasmid was derived from a plasmid made by: LacI** was obtained from Angela Taddei, Institut Curie (Dubarry et al., Genes & Dev 25:1365, 2011)
Terms and licenses: Academic/Nonprofit Terms; Industry Terms: Not Available to Industry
How to cite: PB-LacI-eGFP was a gift from Luca Giorgetti (Addgene plasmid # 213021 ; http://n2t.net/addgene:213021 ; RRID:Addgene_213021)
